>Addgene plasmid #112375 | pZNF41-donor | depositor full sequence | sequence record 211766 | Full Sequence
GACCTGCAGGCATGCAAGCTTGGCGTAATCATGGTCATAGCTGTTTCCTGTGTGAAATTGTTATCCGCTC
ACAATTCCACACAACATACGAGCCGGAAGCATAAAGTGTAAAGCCTGGGGTGCCTAATGAGTGAGCTAAC
TCACATTAATTGCGTTGCGCTCACTGCCCGCTTTCCAGTCGGGAAACCTGTCGTGCCAGCTGCATTAATG
AATCGGCCAACGCGCGGGGAGAGGCGGTTTGCGTATTGGGCGCTCTTCCGCTTCCTCGCTCACTGACTCG
CTGCGCTCGGTCGTTCGGCTGCGGCGAGCGGTATCAGCTCACTCAAAGGCGGTAATACGGTTATCCACAG
AATCAGGGGATAACGCAGGAAAGAACATGTGAGCAAAAGGCCAGCAAAAGGCCAGGAACCGTAAAAAGGC
CGCGTTGCTGGCGTTTTTCCATAGGCTCCGCCCCCCTGACGAGCATCACAAAAATCGACGCTCAAGTCAG
AGGTGGCGAAACCCGACAGGACTATAAAGATACCAGGCGTTTCCCCCTGGAAGCTCCCTCGTGCGCTCTC
CTGTTCCGACCCTGCCGCTTACCGGATACCTGTCCGCCTTTCTCCCTTCGGGAAGCGTGGCGCTTTCTCA
TAGCTCACGCTGTAGGTATCTCAGTTCGGTGTAGGTCGTTCGCTCCAAGCTGGGCTGTGTGCACGAACCC
CCCGTTCAGCCCGACCGCTGCGCCTTATCCGGTAACTATCGTCTTGAGTCCAACCCGGTAAGACACGACT
TATCGCCACTGGCAGCAGCCACTGGTAACAGGATTAGCAGAGCGAGGTATGTAGGCGGTGCTACAGAGTT
CTTGAAGTGGTGGCCTAACTACGGCTACACTAGAAGGACAGTATTTGGTATCTGCGCTCTGCTGAAGCCA
GTTACCTTCGGAAAAAGAGTTGGTAGCTCTTGATCCGGCAAACAAACCACCGCTGGTAGCGGTGGTTTTT
TTGTTTGCAAGCAGCAGATTACGCGCAGAAAAAAAGGATCTCAAGAAGATCCTTTGATCTTTTCTACGGG
GTCTGACGCTCAGTGGAACGAAAACTCACGTTAAGGGATTTTGGTCATGAGATTATCAAAAAGGATCTTC
ACCTAGATCCTTTTAAATTAAAAATGAAGTTTTAAATCAATCTAAAGTATATATGAGTAAACTTGGTCTG
ACAGTTACCAATGCTTAATCAGTGAGGCACCTATCTCAGCGATCTGTCTATTTCGTTCATCCATAGTTGC
CTGACTCCCCGTCGTGTAGATAACTACGATACGGGAGGGCTTACCATCTGGCCCCAGTGCTGCAATGATA
CCGCGAGACCCACGCTCACCGGCTCCAGATTTATCAGCAATAAACCAGCCAGCCGGAAGGGCCGAGCGCA
GAAGTGGTCCTGCAACTTTATCCGCCTCCATCCAGTCTATTAATTGTTGCCGGGAAGCTAGAGTAAGTAG
TTCGCCAGTTAATAGTTTGCGCAACGTTGTTGCCATTGCTACAGGCATCGTGGTGTCACGCTCGTCGTTT
GGTATGGCTTCATTCAGCTCCGGTTCCCAACGATCAAGGCGAGTTACATGATCCCCCATGTTGTGCAAAA
AAGCGGTTAGCTCCTTCGGTCCTCCGATCGTTGTCAGAAGTAAGTTGGCCGCAGTGTTATCACTCATGGT
TATGGCAGCACTGCATAATTCTCTTACTGTCATGCCATCCGTAAGATGCTTTTCTGTGACTGGTGAGTAC
TCAACCAAGTCATTCTGAGAATAGTGTATGCGGCGACCGAGTTGCTCTTGCCCGGCGTCAATACGGGATA
ATACCGCGCCACATAGCAGAACTTTAAAAGTGCTCATCATTGGAAAACGTTCTTCGGGGCGAAAACTCTC
AAGGATCTTACCGCTGTTGAGATCCAGTTCGATGTAACCCACTCGTGCACCCAACTGATCTTCAGCATCT
TTTACTTTCACCAGCGTTTCTGGGTGAGCAAAAACAGGAAGGCAAAATGCCGCAAAAAAGGGAATAAGGG
CGACACGGAAATGTTGAATACTCATACTCTTCCTTTTTCAATATTATTGAAGCATTTATCAGGGTTATTG
TCTCATGAGCGGATACATATTTGAATGTATTTAGAAAAATAAACAAATAGGGGTTCCGCGCACATTTCCC
CGAAAAGTGCCACCTGACGTCTAAGAAACCATTATTATCATGACATTAACCTATAAAAATAGGCGTATCA
CGAGGCCCTTTCGTCTCGCGCGTTTCGGTGATGACGGTGAAAACCTCTGACACATGCAGCTCCCGGAGAC
GGTCACAGCTTGTCTGTAAGCGGATGCCGGGAGCAGACAAGCCCGTCAGGGCGCGTCAGCGGGTGTTGGC
GGGTGTCGGGGCTGGCTTAACTATGCGGCATCAGAGCAGATTGTACTGAGAGTGCACCATATGCGGTGTG
AAATACCGCACAGATGCGTAAGGAGAAAATACCGCATCAGGCGCCATTCGCCATTCAGGCTGCGCAACTG
TTGGGAAGGGCGATCGGTGCGGGCCTCTTCGCTATTACGCCAGCTGGCGAAAGGGGGATGTGCTGCAAGG
CGATTAAGTTGGGTAACGCCAGGGTTTTCCCAGTCACGACGTTGTAAAACGACGGCCAGTGAATTCGAGC
TCGGTACCCTGCAGTGAATGTGGAAAAGGCTTCTCCCAGAACTCAGACCTCAGTATACATCAGAAAACTC
ATACCGGAGAGAAACACTATGAATGCAATGAATGTGGGAAGGCTTTCACAAGAAAATCAGCACTCAGGAT
GCATCAGAGAATCCACACGGGAGAGAAACCTTATGTATGCGCTGACTGTGGGAAGGCCTTCATCCAGAAA
TCACATTTCAACACACATCAGAGAATTCATACTGGAGAAAAGCCGTATGAATGCAGTGACTGTGGGAAAT
CCTTCACTAAGAAGTCACAACTCCATGTGCATCAAAGAATTCACACCGGAGAGAAACCCTATATATGTAC
AGAATGTGGAAAGGTCTTCACTCACAGGACAAACCTCACCACACATCAGAAAACTCATACTGGGGAAAAA
CCCTATATGTGTGCTGAATGTGGAAAGGCTTTTACTGACCAGTCAAATCTCATTAAACACCAGAAAACTC
ACACTGGAGAGAAACCCTATAAGTGCAATGGCTGTGGAAAAGCCTTCATATGGAAGTCGCGCCTCAAAAT
ACATCAGAAATCTCATATTGGAGAGAGACACTATGAATGCAAGGACTGCGGGAAAGCCTTCATCCAGAAA
TCAACACTAAGCGTGCATCAGAGAATCCATACAGGAGAGAAACCGTACGTTTGTCCTGAATGCGGGAAGG
CCTTTATCCAGAAATCGCACTTCATTGCGCATCATAGAATCCATACTGGAGAGAAGCCTTATGAATGCAG
CGACTGTGGGAAATGCTTCACTAAGAAGTCACAACTCCGTGTGCATCAGAAAATCCACACAGGTGAGAAG
CCCAATATATGTGCTGAATGTGGAAAGGCCTTCACTGACCGATCAAATCTCATAACACATCAGAAAATCC
ACACTAGGGAGAAACCCTATGAATGTGGTGACTGCGGGAAAACCTTCACCTGGAAGTCACGCCTCAATAT
ACATCAGAAGTCTCATACTGGAGAAAGACACTATGAATGTAGTAAATGTGGGAAAGCTTTCATCCAGAAA
GCCACACTAAGTATGCATCAGATAATTCATACAGGAAAGAAACCTTATGCTTGTACAGAATGTCAGAAGG
CCTTTACTGACAGATCGAATCTCATTAAACACCAGAAAATGCATAGTGGAGAAAAACGCTATAAAGCCAG
TGACGGGATTCCAACTACTGCAAGCGAGAATCTTTATTTTCAGGGCGCCGCCAAATTCAAAGAAACCGCT
GCTGCTAAATTCGAACGCCAGCACATGGACAGCGGAGGTGGAGGTTCGAGCGGTCCCTCGGGTTCGTCGA
GCCTGGAAGTTCTGTTCCAGGGGCCCCTGTCGTCGAGCGGTCCCTCGGGTTCGATGGTGAGCAAAGGCGA
GGAGCTGTTCACCGGGGTGGTGCCCATCCTGGTCGAGCTGGACGGCGACGTAAACGGCCACAAGTTCAGC
GTGTCCGGCGAGGGCGAGGGCGATGCCACCTACGGCAAGCTGACCCTGAAGTTCATCTGCACCACCGGCA
AGCTGCCCGTGCCCTGGCCCACCCTCGTGACCACCCTGACCTACGGCGTGCAGTGCTTCAGCCGCTACCC
CGACCACATGAAGCAGCACGACTTCTTCAAGTCCGCCATGCCCGAAGGCTACGTCCAGGAGCGCACCATC
TTCTTCAAGGACGACGGCAACTACAAGACCCGCGCCGAGGTGAAGTTCGAGGGCGACACCCTGGTGAACC
GCATCGAGCTGAAGGGCATCGACTTCAAGGAGGACGGCAACATCCTGGGGCACAAGCTGGAGTACAACTA
CAACAGCCACAACGTCTATATCATGGCCGACAAGCAGAAGAACGGCATCAAGGTGAACTTCAAGATCCGC
CACAACATCGAGGACGGCAGCGTGCAGCTCGCCGACCACTACCAGCAGAACACCCCCATCGGCGACGGCC
CCGTGCTGCTGCCCGACAACCACTACCTGAGCACCCAGTCCGCCCTGAGCAAAGACCCCAACGAGAAGCG
CGATCACATGGTCCTTAAGGAGTTCGTGACCGCCGCCGGGATCACTCTCGGCATGGACGAGCTGTACAAG
TAATGATCTAGAGTCGAGTTAATTAAGAATTCCGCCCCCCCCCCTCTCCCTCCCCCCCCCTAACGTTACT
GGCCGAAGCCGCTTGGAATAAGGCCGGTGTGCGTTTGTCTATATGTTATTTTCCACCATATTGCCGTCTT
TTGGCAATGTGAGGGCCCGGAAACCTGGCCCTGTCTTCTTGACGAGCATTCCTAGGGGTCTTTCCCCTCT
CGCCAAAGGAATGCAGGGTCTGTTGAATGTCGTGAAGGAAGCAGTTCCTCTGGAAGCTTCTTGAAGACAA
ACAACGTCTGTAGCGACCCTTTGCAGGCAGCGGAACCCCCCACCTGGCGACAGGTGCCTCTGCGGCCAAA
AGCCACGTGTATAAGATACACCTGCAAAGGCGGCACAACCCCAGTGCCACGTTGTGAGTTGGATAGTTGT
GGAAAGAGTCAAATGGCTCTCCTCAAGCGTATTCAACAAGGGGCTGAAGGATGCCCAGAAGGTACCCCAT
TGTATGGGATCTGATCTGGGGCCTCGGTGCACATGCTTTACATGTGTTTAGTCGAGGTTAAAAAAACGTC
TAGGCCCCCCGAACCACGGGGACGTGGTTTTCCTTTGAAAAACACGATGATAATATGGCCACAACCTGTT
ACATTGCACAAGATAAAAATATATCATCACGAACAGTAAAACTGTCTGCTTACATAAACAGTAATACAAG
GGGTGTTATGGGATCGGCCATTGAACAAGATGGATTGCACGCAGGTTCTCCGGCCGCTTGGGTGGAGAGG
CTATTCGGCTATGACTGGGCACAACAGACAATCGGCTGCTCTGATGCCGCCGTGTTCCGGCTGTCAGCGC
AGGGGCGCCCGGTTCTTTTTGTCAAGACCGACCTGTCCGGTGCCCTGAATGAACTGCAGGACGAGGCAGC
GCGGCTATCGTGGCTGGCCACGACGGGCGTTCCTTGCGCAGCTGTGCTCGACGTTGTCACTGAAGCGGGA
AGGGACTGGCTGCTATTGGGCGAAGTGCCGGGGCAGGATCTCCTGTCATCTCACCTTGCTCCTGCCGAGA
AAGTATCCATCATGGCTGATGCAATGCGGCGGCTGCATACGCTTGATCCGGCTACCTGCCCATTCGACCA
CCAAGCGAAACATCGCATCGAGCGAGCACGTACTCGGATGGAAGCCGGTCTTGTCGATCAGGATGATCTG
GACGAAGAGCATCAGGGGCTCGCGCCAGCCGAACTGTTCGCCAGGCTCAAGGCGCGCATGCCCGACGGCG
AGGATCTCGTCGTGACCCATGGCGATGCCTGCTTGCCGAATATCATGGTGGAAAATGGCCGCTTTTCTGG
ATTCATCGACTGTGGCCGGCTGGGTGTGGCGGACCGCTATCAGGACATAGCGTTGGCTACCCGTGATATT
GCTGAAGAGCTTGGCGGCGAATGGGCTGACCGCTTCCTCGTGCTTTACGGTATCGCCGCTCCCGATTCGC
AGCGCATCGCCTTCTATCGCCTTCTTGACGAGTTCTTCTGAGTCGAAAGTCTTCACCTGGAAATCACAAC
TGGGTATGCATCAGGTATCTAATAGCAGGGAGGAGGAAGGCCTGTTGCTGCAATCATTGTACAGGGGGAA
ATGGGTATGAGAGACTGAGGCTTGAGTGAACTGAAGGCAAACAGAGCCAAGTATCCTTCAGTCCACTGGA
AAGACAAGTTCCTGCATCACCACAGTGTATATGCAATTCTATGCATAGGAAGAGCCTTTAGAGAAAGCAT
TTGAGCGAAAGTCATGTTTGGTGACATGATTCATACAGACCTCTTGAGCTCCTGGAAATAGTAGAATTAA
GACCTGAGGAGATGACTCGTCATCTCTTATGCTTCACTTTTTGGATAAAGAACTTTTTAAATTCAGTACT
GATTGGTTCAGCATATCCTGGGACATAAAAATACTCACTACTGGGAAAAACTTTTTCAAATTTCTAGGTT
GAGGAGAAGAGTTTTCATTGTCCAAACACTGGCAGGGCACTGACATCAAGGCAGAAAACCTACTTGGGAA
TGCAGATATCTGTTTTTGTGATCATTGGCACTTAAGACATAGAAAAGATTTCCATGAAAAACTTTTTTCT
TTTCCCTTGGGAAGTCCTCATGGTATATATATTTTAAGTGCAATGGAATTTTTAAATTTAAAGATATAAC
TTTATGAATTGAGAAATTAGGCCTAGCTCTAGGCTATGTTACAGAAATATAGTCATTGAATGATACAGAC
ATATAAAGGTAGTAGTTGTCTCATTATTAATTCCCTGCTGGGAGAGCAGATGAGTCATACCCTATAAGAA
GTATGCATGCCTTCTAACCTATGTCCCCAAAGCTGTCATTTGCATAAGCTGCAGGCCATAGATTCCTGAT
TCCCTCAGTAACTGACCCTACGACAATGGA
Features (pLannotate 1.2.2; 18 found; start..end, strand, type, name):
      1..21      +  misc_feature   MCS (fragment): pUC18/19 multiple cloning site
     58..74      -  protein_bind   lac operator: The lac repressor binds to the lac operator to inhibit transcription in E. coli. This inhibition can be relieved by adding lactose or isopropyl-β-D-thiogalactopyranoside (IPTG). lac repressor encoded by lacI
     82..112     -  promoter       lac promoter: promoter for the E. coli lac operon
    127..148     -  protein_bind   CAP binding site: CAP binding activates transcription in the presence of cAMP. E. coli catabolite activator protein
    161..253     -  CDS            lacI (fragment): lac repressor; lacI; The lac repressor binds to the lac operator to inhibit transcription in E. coli. This inhibition can be relieved by adding lactose or isopropyl-β-D-thiogalactopyranoside (IPTG).
    436..1024    -  rep_origin     ori: high-copy-number ColE1/pMB1/pBR322/pUC origin of replication
   1195..2055    -  CDS            AmpR: β-lactamase; bla; confers resistance to ampicillin, carbenicillin, and related antibiotics
   2056..2160    -  promoter       AmpR promoter: bla
   2255..2290    +  CDS            rop (fragment): Rop protein, which maintains plasmids at low copy number; rop
   2392..2491    +  misc_feature   bom (fragment): basis of mobility region from pBR322
   2497..2654    -  CDS            lacZα (fragment): LacZα fragment of β-galactosidase; lacZ fragment
   2670..2750    +  CDS            ZNF589 (fragment): ZN589_HUMAN - Also known as SZF1. Experimental evidence at protein level: Swiss-Prot protein existence level 1. May play a role in hematopoietic stem/progenitor cell differentiation. May play a role as a DNA binding-dependent transcriptional repressor. From Homo sapiens (Human).
   3875..3895    +  CDS            capTEV™ (fragment): composite tag for in vivo biotinylation, TEV protease cleavage, and 6xHis tagging
   3909..3953    +  CDS            S-Tag: affinity and epitope tag derived from pancreatic ribonuclease A
   4044..4763    +  CDS            EGFP: the original enhanced GFP (Yang et al., 1996) mammalian codon-optimized
   4801..5386    +  misc_feature   IRES2: internal ribosome entry site (IRES) of the encephalomyocarditis virus (EMCV)
   5468..6271    +  CDS            NeoR/KanR: aminoglycoside phosphotransferase from Tn5; aph(3')-II (or nptII); confers resistance to neomycin, kanamycin, and G418 (Geneticin®)
   6576..6773    +  CDS            Zbtb8os (fragment): ARCH_MOUSE - Also known as Arch. Experimental evidence at protein level: Swiss-Prot protein existence level 1. Component of the tRNA-splicing ligase complex required to facilitate the enzymatic turnover of catalytic subunit RTCB. Together with DDX1, acts by facilitating the guanylylation of RTCB, a key intermediate step in tRNA ligation (By similarity). From Mus musculus (Mouse).
