>Addgene plasmid #112375 | pZNF41-donor | addgene full sequence | sequence record 229739 | Addgene NGS Result
GACCTGCAGGCATGCAAGCTTGGCGTAATCATGGTCATAGCTGTTTCCTGTGTGAAATTGTTATCCGCTC
ACAATTCCACACAACATACGAGCCGGAAGCATAAAGTGTAAAGCCTGGGGTGCCTAATGAGTGAGCTAAC
TCACATTAATTGCGTTGCGCTCACTGCCCGCTTTCCAGTCGGGAAACCTGTCGTGCCAGCTGCATTAATG
AATCGGCCAACGCGCGGGGAGAGGCGGTTTGCGTATTGGGCGCTCTTCCGCTTCCTCGCTCACTGACTCG
CTGCGCTCGGTCGTTCGGCTGCGGCGAGCGGTATCAGCTCACTCAAAGGCGGTAATACGGTTATCCACAG
AATCAGGGGATAACGCAGGAAAGAACATGTGAGCAAAAGGCCAGCAAAAGGCCAGGAACCGTAAAAAGGC
CGCGTTGCTGGCGTTTTTCCATAGGCTCCGCCCCCCTGACGAGCATCACAAAAATCGACGCTCAAGTCAG
AGGTGGCGAAACCCGACAGGACTATAAAGATACCAGGCGTTTCCCCCTGGAAGCTCCCTCGTGCGCTCTC
CTGTTCCGACCCTGCCGCTTACCGGATACCTGTCCGCCTTTCTCCCTTCGGGAAGCGTGGCGCTTTCTCA
TAGCTCACGCTGTAGGTATCTCAGTTCGGTGTAGGTCGTTCGCTCCAAGCTGGGCTGTGTGCACGAACCC
CCCGTTCAGCCCGACCGCTGCGCCTTATCCGGTAACTATCGTCTTGAGTCCAACCCGGTAAGACACGACT
TATCGCCACTGGCAGCAGCCACTGGTAACAGGATTAGCAGAGCGAGGTATGTAGGCGGTGCTACAGAGTT
CTTGAAGTGGTGGCCTAACTACGGCTACACTAGAAGAACAGTATTTGGTATCTGCGCTCTGCTGAAGCCA
GTTACCTTCGGAAAAAGAGTTGGTAGCTCTTGATCCGGCAAACAAACCACCGCTGGTAGCGGTGGTTTTT
TTGTTTGCAAGCAGCAGATTACGCGCAGAAAAAAAGGATCTCAAGAAGATCCTTTGATCTTTTCTACGGG
GTCTGACGCTCAGTGGAACGAAAACTCACGTTAAGGGATTTTGGTCATGAGATTATCAAAAAGGATCTTC
ACCTAGATCCTTTTAAATTAAAAATGAAGTTTTAAATCAATCTAAAGTATATATGAGTAAACTTGGTCTG
ACAGTTACCAATGCTTAATCAGTGAGGCACCTATCTCAGCGATCTGTCTATTTCGTTCATCCATAGTTGC
CTGACTCCCCGTCGTGTAGATAACTACGATACGGGAGGGCTTACCATCTGGCCCCAGTGCTGCAATGATA
CCGCGAGACCCACGCTCACCGGCTCCAGATTTATCAGCAATAAACCAGCCAGCCGGAAGGGCCGAGCGCA
GAAGTGGTCCTGCAACTTTATCCGCCTCCATCCAGTCTATTAATTGTTGCCGGGAAGCTAGAGTAAGTAG
TTCGCCAGTTAATAGTTTGCGCAACGTTGTTGCCATTGCTACAGGCATCGTGGTGTCACGCTCGTCGTTT
GGTATGGCTTCATTCAGCTCCGGTTCCCAACGATCAAGGCGAGTTACATGATCCCCCATGTTGTGCAAAA
AAGCGGTTAGCTCCTTCGGTCCTCCGATCGTTGTCAGAAGTAAGTTGGCCGCAGTGTTATCACTCATGGT
TATGGCAGCACTGCATAATTCTCTTACTGTCATGCCATCCGTAAGATGCTTTTCTGTGACTGGTGAGTAC
TCAACCAAGTCATTCTGAGAATAGTGTATGCGGCGACCGAGTTGCTCTTGCCCGGCGTCAATACGGGATA
ATACCGCGCCACATAGCAGAACTTTAAAAGTGCTCATCATTGGAAAACGTTCTTCGGGGCGAAAACTCTC
AAGGATCTTACCGCTGTTGAGATCCAGTTCGATGTAACCCACTCGTGCACCCAACTGATCTTCAGCATCT
TTTACTTTCACCAGCGTTTCTGGGTGAGCAAAAACAGGAAGGCAAAATGCCGCAAAAAAGGGAATAAGGG
CGACACGGAAATGTTGAATACTCATACTCTTCCTTTTTCAATATTATTGAAGCATTTATCAGGGTTATTG
TCTCATGAGCGGATACATATTTGAATGTATTTAGAAAAATAAACAAATAGGGGTTCCGCGCACATTTCCC
CGAAAAGTGCCACCTGACGTCTAAGAAACCATTATTATCATGACATTAACCTATAAAAATAGGCGTATCA
CGAGGCCCTTTCGTCTCGCGCGTTTCGGTGATGACGGTGAAAACCTCTGACACATGCAGCTCCCGGAGAC
GGTCACAGCTTGTCTGTAAGCGGATGCCGGGAGCAGACAAGCCCGTCAGGGCGCGTCAGCGGGTGTTGGC
GGGTGTCGGGGCTGGCTTAACTATGCGGCATCAGAGCAGATTGTACTGAGAGTGCACCATATGCGGTGTG
AAATACCGCACAGATGCGTAAGGAGAAAATACCGCATCAGGCGCCATTCGCCATTCAGGCTGCGCAACTG
TTGGGAAGGGCGATCGGTGCGGGCCTCTTCGCTATTACGCCAGCTGGCGAAAGGGGGATGTGCTGCAAGG
CGATTAAGTTGGGTAACGCCAGGGTTTTCCCAGTCACGACGTTGTAAAACGACGGCCAGTGAATTCGAGC
TCGGTACCCTGCAGTGAATGTGGAAAAGGCTTCTCCCAGAACTCAGACCTCAGTATACATCAGAAAACTC
ATACCGGAGAGAAACACTATGAATGCAATGAATGTGGGAAGGCTTTCACAAGAAAATCAGCACTCAGGAT
GCATCAGAGAATCCACACGGGAGAGAAACCTTATGTATGCGCTGACTGTGGGAAGGCCTTCATCCAGAAA
TCACATTTCAACACACATCAGAGAATTCATACTGGAGAAAAGCCGTATGAATGCAGTGACTGTGGGAAAT
CCTTCACTAAGAAGTCACAACTCCATGTGCATCAAAGAATTCACACCGGAGAGAAACCCTATATATGTAC
AGAATGTGGAAAGGTCTTCACTCACAGGACAAACCTCACCACACATCAGAAAACTCATACTGGGGAAAAA
CCCTATATGTGTGCTGAATGTGGAAAGGCTTTTACTGACCAGTCAAATCTCATTAAACACCAGAAAACTC
ACACTGGAGAGAAACCCTATAAGTGCAATGGCTGTGGAAAAGCCTTCATATGGAAGTCGCGCCTCAAAAT
ACATCAGAAATCTCATATTGGAGAGAGACACTATGAATGCAAGGACTGCGGGAAAGCCTTCATCCAGAAA
TCAACACTAAGCGTGCATCAGAGAATCCATACAGGAGAGAAACCGTACGTTTGTCCTGAATGCGGGAAGG
CCTTTATCCAGAAATCGCACTTCATTGCGCATCATAGAATCCATACTGGAGAGAAGCCTTATGAATGCAG
CGACTGTGGGAAATGCTTCACTAAGAAGTCACAACTCCGTGTGCATCAGAAAATCCACACAGGTGAGAAG
CCCAATATATGTGCTGAATGTGGAAAGGCCTTCACTGACCGATCAAATCTCATAACACATCAGAAAATCC
ACACTAGGGAGAAACCCTATGAATGTGGTGACTGCGGGAAAACCTTCACCTGGAAGTCACGCCTCAATAT
ACATCAGAAGTCTCATACTGGAGAAAGACACTATGAATGTAGTAAATGTGGGAAAGCTTTCATCCAGAAA
GCCACACTAAGTATGCATCAGATAATTCATACAGGAAAGAAACCTTATGCTTGTACAGAATGTCAGAAGG
CCTTTACTGACAGATCGAATCTCATTAAACACCAGAAAATGCATAGTGGAGAAAAACGCTATAAAGCCAG
TGACGGGATTCCAACTACTGCAAGCGAGAATCTTTATTTTCAGGGCGCCGCCAAATTCAAAGAAACCGCT
GCTGCTAAATTCGAACGCCAGCACATGGACAGCGGAGGTGGAGGTTCGAGCGGTCCCTCGGGTTCGTCGA
GCCTGGAAGTTCTGTTCCAGGGGCCCCTGTCGTCGAGCGGTCCCTCGGGTTCGATGGTGAGCAAAGGCGA
GGAGCTGTTCACCGGGGTGGTGCCCATCCTGGTCGAGCTGGACGGCGACGTAAACGGCCACAAGTTCAGC
GTGTCCGGCGAGGGCGAGGGCGATGCCACCTACGGCAAGCTGACCCTGAAGTTCATCTGCACCACCGGCA
AGCTGCCCGTGCCCTGGCCCACCCTCGTGACCACCCTGACCTACGGCGTGCAGTGCTTCAGCCGCTACCC
CGACCACATGAAGCAGCACGACTTCTTCAAGTCCGCCATGCCCGAAGGCTACGTCCAGGAGCGCACCATC
TTCTTCAAGGACGACGGCAACTACAAGACCCGCGCCGAGGTGAAGTTCGAGGGCGACACCCTGGTGAACC
GCATCGAGCTGAAGGGCATCGACTTCAAGGAGGACGGCAACATCCTGGGGCACAAGCTGGAGTACAACTA
CAACAGCCACAACGTCTATATCATGGCCGACAAGCAGAAGAACGGCATCAAGGTGAACTTCAAGATCCGC
CACAACATCGAGGACGGCAGCGTGCAGCTCGCCGACCACTACCAGCAGAACACCCCCATCGGCGACGGCC
CCGTGCTGCTGCCCGACAACCACTACCTGAGCACCCAGTCCGCCCTGAGCAAAGACCCCAACGAGAAGCG
CGATCACATGGTCCTTAAGGAGTTCGTGACCGCCGCCGGGATCACTCTCGGCATGGACGAGCTGTACAAG
TAATGATCTAGAGTCGAGTTAATTAAGAATTCCGCCCCCCCCCCTCTCCCTCCCCCCCCCTAACGTTACT
GGCCGAAGCCGCTTGGAATAAGGCCGGTGTGCGTTTGTCTATATGTTATTTTCCACCATATTGCCGTCTT
TTGGCAATGTGAGGGCCCGGAAACCTGGCCCTGTCTTCTTGACGAGCATTCCTAGGGGTCTTTCCCCTCT
CGCCAAAGGAATGCAGGGTCTGTTGAATGTCGTGAAGGAAGCAGTTCCTCTGGAAGCTTCTTGAAGACAA
ACAACGTCTGTAGCGACCCTTTGCAGGCAGCGGAACCCCCCACCTGGCGACAGGTGCCTCTGCGGCCAAA
AGCCACGTGTATAAGATACACCTGCAAAGGCGGCACAACCCCAGTGCCACGTTGTGAGTTGGATAGTTGT
GGAAAGAGTCAAATGGCTCTCCTCAAGCGTATTCAACAAGGGGCTGAAGGATGCCCAGAAGGTACCCCAT
TGTATGGGATCTGATCTGGGGCCTCGGTGCACATGCTTTACATGTGTTTAGTCGAGGTTAAAAAAACGTC
TAGGCCCCCCGAACCACGGGGACGTGGTTTTCCTTTGAAAAACACGATGATAATATGGCCACAACCTGTT
ACATTGCACAAGATAAAAATATATCATCACGAACAGTAAAACTGTCTGCTTACATAAACAGTAATACAAG
GGGTGTTATGGGATCGGCCATTGAACAAGATGGATTGCACGCAGGTTCTCCGGCCGCTTGGGTGGAGAGG
CTATTCGGCTATGACTGGGCACAACAGACAATCGGCTGCTCTGATGCCGCCGTGTTCCGGCTGTCAGCGC
AGGGGCGCCCGGTTCTTTTTGTCAAGACCGACCTGTCCGGTGCCCTGAATGAACTGCAGGACGAGGCAGC
GCGGCTATCGTGGCTGGCCACGACGGGCGTTCCTTGCGCAGCTGTGCTCGACGTTGTCACTGAAGCGGGA
AGGGACTGGCTGCTATTGGGCGAAGTGCCGGGGCAGGATCTCCTGTCATCTCACCTTGCTCCTGCCGAGA
AAGTATCCATCATGGCTGATGCAATGCGGCGGCTGCATACGCTTGATCCGGCTACCTGCCCATTCGACCA
CCAAGCGAAACATCGCATCGAGCGAGCACGTACTCGGATGGAAGCCGGTCTTGTCGATCAGGATGATCTG
GACGAAGAGCATCAGGGGCTCGCGCCAGCCGAACTGTTCGCCAGGCTCAAGGCGCGCATGCCCGACGGCG
AGGATCTCGTCGTGACCCATGGCGATGCCTGCTTGCCGAATATCATGGTGGAAAATGGCCGCTTTTCTGG
ATTCATCGACTGTGGCCGGCTGGGTGTGGCGGACCGCTATCAGGACATAGCGTTGGCTACCCGTGATATT
GCTGAAGAGCTTGGCGGCGAATGGGCTGACCGCTTCCTCGTGCTTTACGGTATCGCCGCTCCCGATTCGC
AGCGCATCGCCTTCTATCGCCTTCTTGACGAGTTCTTCTGAGTCGAAAGTCTTCACCTGGAAATCACAAC
TGGGTATGCATCAGGTATCTAATAGCAGGGAGGAGGAAGGCCTGTTGCTGCAATCATTGTACAGGGGGAA
ATGGGTATGAGAGACTGAGGCTTGAGTGAACTGAAGGCAAACAGAGCCAAGTATCCTTCAGTCCACTGGA
AAGACAAGTTCCTGCATCACCACAGTGTATATGCAATTCTATGCATAGGAAGAGCCTTTAGAGAAAGCAT
TTGAGCGAAAGTCATGTTTGGTGACATGATTCATACAGACCTCTTGAGCTCCTGGAAATAGTAGAATTAA
GACCTGAGGAGATGACTCGTCATCTCTTATGCTTCACTTTTTGGATAAAGAACTTTTTAAATTCAGTACT
GATTGGTTCAGCATATCCTGGGACATAAAAATACTCACTACTGGGAAAAACTTTTTCAAATTTCTAGGTT
GAGGAGAAGAGTTTTCATTGTCCAAACACTGGCAGGGCACTGACATCAAGGCAGAAAACCTACTTGGGAA
TGCAGATATCTGTTTTTGTGATCATTGGCACTTAAGACATAGAAAAGATTTCCATGAAAAACTTTTTTCT
TTTCCCTTGGGAAGTCCTCATGGTATATATATTTTAAGTGCAATGGAATTTTTAAATTTAAAGATATAAC
TTTATGAATTGAGAAATTAGGCCTAGCTCTAGGCTATGTTACAGAAATATAGTCATTGAATGATACAGAC
ATATAAAGGTAGTAGTTGTCTCATTATTAATTCCCTGCTGGGAGAGCAGATGAGTCATACCCTATAAGAA
GTATGCATGCCTTCTAACCTATGTCCCCAAAGCTGTCATTTGCATAAGCTGCAGGCCATAGATTCCTGAT
TCCCTCAGTAACTGACCCTACGACAATGGA
Features (pLannotate 1.2.2; 18 found; start..end, strand, type, name):
      1..21      +  misc_feature   MCS (fragment): pUC18/19 multiple cloning site
     58..74      -  protein_bind   lac operator: The lac repressor binds to the lac operator to inhibit transcription in E. coli. This inhibition can be relieved by adding lactose or isopropyl-β-D-thiogalactopyranoside (IPTG). lac repressor encoded by lacI
     82..112     -  promoter       lac promoter: promoter for the E. coli lac operon
    127..148     -  protein_bind   CAP binding site: CAP binding activates transcription in the presence of cAMP. E. coli catabolite activator protein
    161..253     -  CDS            lacI (fragment): lac repressor; lacI; The lac repressor binds to the lac operator to inhibit transcription in E. coli. This inhibition can be relieved by adding lactose or isopropyl-β-D-thiogalactopyranoside (IPTG).
    436..1024    -  rep_origin     ori: high-copy-number ColE1/pMB1/pBR322/pUC origin of replication
   1195..2055    -  CDS            AmpR: β-lactamase; bla; confers resistance to ampicillin, carbenicillin, and related antibiotics
   2056..2160    -  promoter       AmpR promoter: bla
   2255..2290    +  CDS            rop (fragment): Rop protein, which maintains plasmids at low copy number; rop
   2392..2491    +  misc_feature   bom (fragment): basis of mobility region from pBR322
   2497..2654    -  CDS            lacZα (fragment): LacZα fragment of β-galactosidase; lacZ fragment
   2670..2750    +  CDS            ZNF589 (fragment): ZN589_HUMAN - Also known as SZF1. Experimental evidence at protein level: Swiss-Prot protein existence level 1. May play a role in hematopoietic stem/progenitor cell differentiation. May play a role as a DNA binding-dependent transcriptional repressor. From Homo sapiens (Human).
   3875..3895    +  CDS            capTEV™ (fragment): composite tag for in vivo biotinylation, TEV protease cleavage, and 6xHis tagging
   3909..3953    +  CDS            S-Tag: affinity and epitope tag derived from pancreatic ribonuclease A
   4044..4763    +  CDS            EGFP: the original enhanced GFP (Yang et al., 1996) mammalian codon-optimized
   4801..5386    +  misc_feature   IRES2: internal ribosome entry site (IRES) of the encephalomyocarditis virus (EMCV)
   5468..6271    +  CDS            NeoR/KanR: aminoglycoside phosphotransferase from Tn5; aph(3')-II (or nptII); confers resistance to neomycin, kanamycin, and G418 (Geneticin®)
   6576..6773    +  CDS            Zbtb8os (fragment): ARCH_MOUSE - Also known as Arch. Experimental evidence at protein level: Swiss-Prot protein existence level 1. Component of the tRNA-splicing ligase complex required to facilitate the enzymatic turnover of catalytic subunit RTCB. Together with DDX1, acts by facilitating the guanylylation of RTCB, a key intermediate step in tRNA ligation (By similarity). From Mus musculus (Mouse).
