[The description below was written by a language model from this plasmid's Addgene catalogue record and pLannotate feature annotations shown in this document.]
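Description:
pZNF41-donor is a homology-directed repair donor plasmid built on the high-copy pUC19 backbone and used for CRISPR-mediated tagging of the endogenous human transcription factor gene ZNF41 with GFP. It is propagated in E. coli through the ColE1/pUC-type origin and selected with ampicillin via the β-lactamase gene. Remnants of the pUC19 lac promoter/operator, lacZα and multiple cloning site flank the insert, which was assembled by Gibson cloning.

The payload is a pair of ZNF41 homology arms, amplified from K562 genomic DNA, surrounding a promoterless EGFP-IRES-Neo cassette. The annotation places the left arm upstream of a short linker region containing a TEV-site-type fragment and an S-tag, followed by EGFP, an EMCV IRES and the Tn5 neomycin phosphotransferase gene, with the right arm downstream. No promoter is annotated ahead of the cassette, consistent with a design in which correct in-frame integration puts the tag and EGFP under control of the native ZNF41 locus. The IRES would then allow NeoR to be translated from the same transcript so that edited cells can be enriched with G418. The small "ZNF589" and "Zbtb8os" fragment hits fall within the arm regions and are most likely similarity matches to the ZNF41 genomic sequence rather than separate inserts. The record lists three single-nucleotide differences from the hg38 reference within the arms, but does not state whether these are K562 variants or deliberate changes. The donor is intended to be co-delivered with the companion guide RNA plasmid pZNF41.1.0-gDNA. The record does not specify the downstream applications of the resulting GFP-tagged ZNF41 cell lines.
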