Addgene plasmid #112375: pZNF41-donor
Purpose: CRISPR donor plasmid to tag human transcription factor ZNF41 with GFP
Depositing lab: Kevin White. Depositing organization: University of Chicago.
Backbone
  Vector backbone: pUC19
  Vector type: CRISPR
Growth in bacteria
  Bacterial resistance: Ampicillin, 100 μg/mL
  Growth temperature: 37°C
  Growth strain: DH5alpha
  Copy number: High Copy
Gene/Insert
  Gene/Insert name: ZNF41 homology arms flanking EGFP-IRES-Neo cassette
  Species: H. sapiens (human)
  Mutation: hg38:X:47447496:G>T, hg38:X:47448269:C>A, hg38:X:47448373:G>C
  Entrez Gene: ZNF41 (a.k.a. MRX89, MGC8941)
  Cloning method: Gibson Cloning
  Sequencing primers: 5′ M13pUC-fwd; 3′ M13pUC-rev
Terms and licenses: Academic/Nonprofit Terms; Industry Terms: Not Available to Industry
Depositor comments: Cloning source: K562. Use with plasmid pZNF41.1.0-gDNA.
How to cite: pZNF41-donor was a gift from Kevin White (Addgene plasmid # 112375 ; http://n2t.net/addgene:112375 ; RRID:Addgene_112375)
